>Addgene plasmid #68813 | pLenti-Cdc42-2G | depositor full sequence | sequence record 120986 | pLenti-Cdc42-2G sequence 10424 bps
AGGTGGCACTTTTCGGGGAAATGTGCGCGGAACCCCTATTTGTTTATTTTTCTAAATACATTCAAATATG
TATCCGCTCATGAGACAATAACCCTGATAAATGCTTCAATAATATTGAAAAAGGAAGAGTATGAGTATTC
AACATTTCCGTGTCGCCCTTATTCCCTTTTTTGCGGCATTTTGCCTTCCTGTTTTTGCTCACCCAGAAAC
GCTGGTGAAAGTAAAAGATGCTGAAGATCAGTTGGGTGCACGAGTGGGTTACATCGAACTGGATCTCAAC
AGCGGTAAGATCCTTGAGAGTTTTCGCCCCGAAGAACGTTTTCCAATGATGAGCACTTTTAAAGTTCTGC
TATGTGGCGCGGTATTATCCCGTATTGACGCCGGGCAAGAGCAACTCGGTCGCCGCATACACTATTCTCA
GAATGACTTGGTTGAGTACTCACCAGTCACAGAAAAGCATCTTACGGATGGCATGACAGTAAGAGAATTA
TGCAGTGCTGCCATAACCATGAGTGATAACACTGCGGCCAACTTACTTCTGACAACGATCGGAGGACCGA
AGGAGCTAACCGCTTTTTTGCACAACATGGGGGATCATGTAACTCGCCTTGATCGTTGGGAACCGGAGCT
GAATGAAGCCATACCAAACGACGAGCGTGACACCACGATGCCTGTAGCAATGGCAACAACGTTGCGCAAA
CTATTAACTGGCGAACTACTTACTCTAGCTTCCCGGCAACAATTAATAGACTGGATGGAGGCGGATAAAG
TTGCAGGACCACTTCTGCGCTCGGCCCTTCCGGCTGGCTGGTTTATTGCTGATAAATCTGGAGCCGGTGA
GCGTGGGTCTCGCGGTATCATTGCAGCACTGGGGCCAGATGGTAAGCCCTCCCGTATCGTAGTTATCTAC
ACGACGGGGAGTCAGGCAACTATGGATGAACGAAATAGACAGATCGCTGAGATAGGTGCCTCACTGATTA
AGCATTGGTAACTGTCAGACCAAGTTTACTCATATATACTTTAGATTGATTTAAAACTTCATTTTTAATT
TAAAAGGATCTAGGTGAAGATCCTTTTTGATAATCTCATGACCAAAATCCCTTAACGTGAGTTTTCGTTC
CACTGAGCGTCAGACCCCGTAGAAAAGATCAAAGGATCTTCTTGAGATCCTTTTTTTCTGCGCGTAATCT
GCTGCTTGCAAACAAAAAAACCACCGCTACCAGCGGTGGTTTGTTTGCCGGATCAAGAGCTACCAACTCT
TTTTCCGAAGGTAACTGGCTTCAGCAGAGCGCAGATACCAAATACTGTCCTTCTAGTGTAGCCGTAGTTA
GGCCACCACTTCAAGAACTCTGTAGCACCGCCTACATACCTCGCTCTGCTAATCCTGTTACCAGTGGCTG
CTGCCAGTGGCGATAAGTCGTGTCTTACCGGGTTGGACTCAAGACGATAGTTACCGGATAAGGCGCAGCG
GTCGGGCTGAACGGGGGGTTCGTGCACACAGCCCAGCTTGGAGCGAACGACCTACACCGAACTGAGATAC
CTACAGCGTGAGCTATGAGAAAGCGCCACGCTTCCCGAAGGGAGAAAGGCGGACAGGTATCCGGTAAGCG
GCAGGGTCGGAACAGGAGAGCGCACGAGGGAGCTTCCAGGGGGAAACGCCTGGTATCTTTATAGTCCTGT
CGGGTTTCGCCACCTCTGACTTGAGCGTCGATTTTTGTGATGCTCGTCAGGGGGGCGGAGCCTATGGAAA
AACGCCAGCAACGCGGCCTTTTTACGGTTCCTGGCCTTTTGCTGGCCTTTTGCTCACATGTTCTTTCCTG
CGTTATCCCCTGATTCTGTGGATAACCGTATTACCGCCTTTGAGTGAGCTGATACCGCTCGCCGCAGCCG
AACGACCGAGCGCAGCGAGTCAGTGAGCGAGGAAGCGGAAGAGCGCCCAATACGCAAACCGCCTCTCCCC
GCGCGTTGGCCGATTCATTAATGCAGCTGGCACGACAGGTTTCCCGACTGGAAAGCGGGCAGTGAGCGCA
ACGCAATTAATGTGAGTTAGCTCACTCATTAGGCACCCCAGGCTTTACACTTTATGCTTCCGGCTCGTAT
GTTGTGTGGAATTGTGAGCGGATAACAATTTCACACAGGAAACAGCTATGACCATGATTACGCCAAGCGC
GCAATTAACCCTCACTAAAGGGAACAAAAGCTGGAGCTGCAAGCTTAATGTAGTCTTATGCAATACTCTT
GTAGTCTTGCAACATGGTAACGATGAGTTAGCAACATGCCTTACAAGGAGAGAAAAAGCACCGTGCATGC
CGATTGGTGGAAGTAAGGTGGTACGATCGTGCCTTATTAGGAAGGCAACAGACGGGTCTGACATGGATTG
GACGAACCACTGAATTGCCGCATTGCAGAGATATTGTATTTAAGTGCCTAGCTCGATACAATAAACGGGT
CTCTCTGGTTAGACCAGATCTGAGCCTGGGAGCTCTCTGGCTAACTAGGGAACCCACTGCTTAAGCCTCA
ATAAAGCTTGCCTTGAGTGCTTCAAGTAGTGTGTGCCCGTCTGTTGTGTGACTCTGGTAACTAGAGATCC
CTCAGACCCTTTTAGTCAGTGTGGAAAATCTCTAGCAGTGGCGCCCGAACAGGGACCTGAAAGCGAAAGG
GAAACCAGAGCTCTCTCGACGCAGGACTCGGCTTGCTGAAGCGCGCACGGCAAGAGGCGAGGGGCGGCGA
CTGGTGAGTACGCCAAAAATTTTGACTAGCGGAGGCTAGAAGGAGAGAGATGGGTGCGAGAGCGTCAGTA
TTAAGCGGGGGAGAATTAGATCGCGATGGGAAAAAATTCGGTTAAGGCCAGGGGGAAAGAAAAAATATAA
ATTAAAACATATAGTATGGGCAAGCAGGGAGCTAGAACGATTCGCAGTTAATCCTGGCCTGTTAGAAACA
TCAGAAGGCTGTAGACAAATACTGGGACAGCTACAACCATCCCTTCAGACAGGATCAGAAGAACTTAGAT
CATTATATAATACAGTAGCAACCCTCTATTGTGTGCATCAAAGGATAGAGATAAAAGACACCAAGGAAGC
TTTAGACAAGATAGAGGAAGAGCAAAACAAAAGTAAGACCACCGCACAGCAAGCGGCCGCTGATCTTCAG
ACCTGGAGGAGGAGATATGAGGGACAATTGGAGAAGTGAATTATATAAATATAAAGTAGTAAAAATTGAA
CCATTAGGAGTAGCACCCACCAAGGCAAAGAGAAGAGTGGTGCAGAGAGAAAAAAGAGCAGTGGGAATAG
GAGCTTTGTTCCTTGGGTTCTTGGGAGCAGCAGGAAGCACTATGGGCGCAGCCTCAATGACGCTGACGGT
ACAGGCCAGACAATTATTGTCTGGTATAGTGCAGCAGCAGAACAATTTGCTGAGGGCTATTGAGGCGCAA
CAGCATCTGTTGCAACTCACAGTCTGGGGCATCAAGCAGCTCCAGGCAAGAATCCTGGCTGTGGAAAGAT
ACCTAAAGGATCAACAGCTCCTGGGGATTTGGGGTTGCTCTGGAAAACTCATTTGCACCACTGCTGTGCC
TTGGAATGCTAGTTGGAGTAATAAATCTCTGGAACAGATTTGGAATCACACGACCTGGATGGAGTGGGAC
AGAGAAATTAACAATTACACAAGCTTAATACACTCCTTAATTGAAGAATCGCAAAACCAGCAAGAAAAGA
ATGAACAAGAATTATTGGAATTAGATAAATGGGCAAGTTTGTGGAATTGGTTTAACATAACAAATTGGCT
GTGGTATATAAAATTATTCATAATGATAGTAGGAGGCTTGGTAGGTTTAAGAATAGTTTTTGCTGTACTT
TCTATAGTGAATAGAGTTAGGCAGGGATATTCACCATTATCGTTTCAGACCCACCTCCCAACCCCGAGGG
GACCCGACAGGCCCGAAGGAATAGAAGAAGAAGGTGGAGAGAGAGACAGAGACAGATCCATTCGATTAGT
GAACGGATCTCGACGGTTAACTTTTAAAAGAAAAGGGGGGATTGGGGGGTACAGTGCAGGGGAAAGAATA
GTAGACATAATAGCAACAGACATACAAACTAAAGAATTACAAAAACAAATTACAAAAATTCAAAATTTTA
TTGTGGAATGTGTGTCAGTTAGGGTGTGGAAAGTCCCCAGGCTCCCCAGCAGGCAGAAGTATGCAAAGCA
TGCATCTCAATTAGTCAGCAACCAGGTGTGGAAAGTCCCCAGGCTCCCCAGCAGGCAGAAGTATGCAAAG
CATGCATCTCAATTAGTCAGCAACCATAGTCCCGCCCCTAACTCCGCCCATCCCGCCCCTAACTCCGCCC
AGTTCCGCCCATTCTCCGCCCCATGGCTGACTAATTTTTTTTATTTATGCAGAGGCCGAGGCCGCCTCGG
CCTCTGAGCTATTCCAGAAGTAGTGAGGAGGCTTTTTTGGAGGCCTAGGCTTTTGCAAAAAGCTTACCAT
GACCGAGTACAAGCCCACGGTGCGCCTCGCCACCCGCGACGACGTCCCCAGGGCCGTACGCACCCTCGCC
GCCGCGTTCGCCGACTACCCCGCCACGCGCCACACCGTCGATCCGGACCGCCACATCGAGCGGGTCACCG
AGCTGCAAGAACTCTTCCTCACGCGCGTCGGGCTCGACATCGGCAAGGTGTGGGTCGCGGACGACGGCGC
CGCGGTGGCGGTCTGGACCACGCCGGAGAGCGTCGAAGCGGGGGCGGTGTTCGCCGAGATCGGCCCGCGC
ATGGCCGAGTTGAGCGGTTCCCGGCTGGCCGCGCAGCAACAGATGGAAGGCCTCCTGGCGCCGCACCGGC
CCAAGGAGCCCGCGTGGTTCCTGGCCACCGTCGGCGTCTCGCCCGACCACCAGGGCAAGGGTCTGGGCAG
CGCCGTCGTGCTCCCCGGAGTGGAGGCGGCCGAGCGCGCCGGGGTGCCCGCCTTCCTGGAGACCTCCGCG
CCCCGCAACCTCCCCTTCTACGAGCGGCTCGGCTTCACCGTCACCGCCGACGTCGAGTGCCCGAAGGACC
GCGCGACCTGGTGCATGACCCGCAAGCCCGGTGCCTGACGCCCGCCCCACGACCCGCAGCGCCCGACCGA
AAGGAGCGCACGACCCAATCGATAAGCTTGGGAGTTCCGCGTTACATAACTTACGGTAAATGGCCCGCCT
GGCTGACCGCCCAACGACCCCCGCCCATTGACGTCAATAATGACGTATGTTCCCATAGTAACGCCAATAG
GGACTTTCCATTGACGTCAATGGGTGGAGTATTTACGGTAAACTGCCCACTTGGCAGTACATCAAGTGTA
TCATATGCCAAGTACGCCCCCTATTGACGTCAATGACGGTAAATGGCCCGCCTGGCATTATGCCCAGTAC
ATGACCTTATGGGACTTTCCTACTTGGCAGTACATCTACGTATTAGTCATCGCTATTACCATGGTGATGC
GGTTTTGGCAGTACATCAATGGGCGTGGATAGCGGTTTGACTCACGGGGATTTCCAAGTCTCCACCCCAT
TGACGTCAATGGGAGTTTGTTTTGGCACCAAAATCAACGGGACTTTCCAAAATGTCGTAACAACTCCGCC
CCATTGACGCAAATGGGCGGTAGGCGTGTACGGTGGGAGGTCTATATAAGCAGAGCTCGTTTAGTGAACC
GTCAGATCGCCTGGAGACGCCATCCACGCTGTTTTGACCTCCATAGAAGACACCGACTCTAGAGGATCCG
GAGATATACCATGGCACACCATCACCACCATCACGGGAGCGGGGAGCAGAAACTAATATCAGAGGAGGAT
CTTGGCTCAGGATCCTCCACCGACGGCATGGACGAGCTGTACAAGGGTGCTAGCGGAGGAATGGTGAGCA
AGGGCGAGGAGACCACAATGGGCGTAATCAAGCCCGACATGAAGATCAAGCTGAAGATGGAGGGCAACGT
GAATGGCCACGCCTTCGTGATCGAGGGCGAGGGCGAGGGCAAGCCCTACGACGGCACCAACACCATCAAC
CTGGAGGTGAAGGAGGGAGCCCCCCTGCCCTTCTCCTACGACATTCTGACCACCGCGTTCGCCTACGGCA
ACAGGGCCTTCACCAAGTACCCCGACGACATCCCCAACTACTTCAAGCAGTCCTTCCCCGAGGGCTACTC
TTGGGAGCGCACCATGACCTTCGAGGACAAGGGCATCGTGAAGGTGAAGTCCGACATCTCCATGGAGGAG
GACTCCTTCATCTACGAGATACACCTCAAGGGCGAGAACTTCCCCCCCAACGGCCCCGTGATGCAGAAGA
AGACCACCGGCTGGGACGCCTCCACCGAGAGGATGTACGTGCGCGACGGCGTGCTGAAGGGCGACGTCAA
GCACAAGCTGCTGCTGGAGGGCGGCGGCCACCACCGCGTTGACTTCAAGACCATCTACAGGGCCAAGAAG
GCGGTGAAGCTGCCCGACTATCACTTTGTGGACCACCGCATCGAGATCCTGAACCACGACAAGGACTACA
ACAAGGTGACCGTTTACGAGAGCGCCGTGGCCCGCAACTCCGGAGACATCCAGAACCCTGACATCACGAG
TTCACGATACCGTGGGCTCCCAGCACCTGGACCTAGCCCAGCTGATAAGAAACGCTCAGGGAAGAAGAAG
ATCAGCAAAGCTGATATTGGTGCACCCAGTGGATTCAAGCATGTCAGCCACGTGGGGTGGGACCCCCAGA
ATGGATTTGACGTGAACAACCTCGACCCCGACCTGCGCAGTCTGTTCTCCAGGGCAGGAATCAGCGAGGC
CCAGCTCACCGACGCCGAGACCTCTAAACTTATCTACGACTTCATTGAGGACCAGGGTGGGCTGGAGGCT
GTGCGGCAGGAGATGAGGCGCCAGGAGCCACTTCCGCCCGGGACTTCTGGTTCTGGTAAACCTGGTTCTG
GTGAAGGTTCTACTAAAGGGACTTCTGGTTCTGGTAAACCTGGTTCTGGTGAAGGTTCTACTAAAGGGAC
TTCTGGTTCTGGTAAACCTGGTTCTGGTGAAGGTTCTACTAAAGGGACTTCTGGTTCTGGTAAACCTGGT
TCTGGTGAAGGTTCTACTAAAGGGGCGGCCGCCATGCTGCTGCCCGACAACCACTACCTGAGCTACCAGT
CCGCCCTGAGCAAAGACCCCAACGAGAAGCGCGATCACATGGTCCTGCTGGAGTTCGTGACCGCCGCCGG
GATCACTCTCGGCATGGACGAGCTGTACAAGGGTGGCAGCGGTGGCATGGTGAGCAAGGGCGAGGAGCTG
TTCACCGGGGTGGTGCCCATCCTGGTCGAGCTGGACGGCGACGTAAACGGCCACAAGTTCAGCGTGTCCG
GCGAGGGCGAGGGCGATGCCACCTACGGCAAGCTGACCCTGAAGCTGATCTGCACCACCGGCAAGCTGCC
CGTGCCCTGGCCCACCCTCGTGACCACCCTGGGCTACGGCCTGATGTGCTTCGCCCGCTACCCCGACCAC
ATGAAGCAGCACGACTTCTTCAAGTCCGCCATGCCCGAAGGCTACGTCCAGGAGCGCACCATCTTCTTCA
AGGACGACGGCAACTACAAGACCCGCGCCGAGGTGAAGTTCGAGGGCGACACCCTGGTGAACCGCATCGA
GCTGAAGGGCATCGACTTCAAGGAGGACGGCAACATCCTGGGGCACAAGCTGGAGTACAACTACAACAGC
CACAACGTCTATATCACCGCCGACAAGCAGAAGAACGGCATCAAGGCCAACTTCAAGATCCGCCACAACA
TCGAGGACGGCGGCGTGCAGCTCGCCGACCACTACCAGCAGAACACCCCCATCGGCGACGGCCCCGTGGG
TACCATGCAGACAATTAAGTGTGTTGTTGTTGGTGATGGTGCTGTTGGTAAAACATGTCTCCTGATATCC
TACACAACAAACAAATTCCCATCGGAATATGTACCAACTGTTTTTGACAACTATGCAGTCACAGTTATGA
TTGGTGGAGAGCCATACACTCTTGGACTTTTTGATACTGCAGGGCAAGAGGATTATGACAGACTACGACC
GCTAAGTTATCCACAGACAGATGTTTTTCTAGTATGTTTCTCAGTGGTCTCTCCATCCTCATTTGAAAAT
GTGAAAGAAAAGTGGGTGCCTGAGATAACTCACCACTGTCCAAAGACTCCTTTCTTGCTTGTTGGGACCC
AAATTGATCTCAGAGATGACCCCTCTACTATTGAGAAACTTGCCAAGAACAAACAGAAGCCTATTACTCC
AGAGACTGCTGAAAAGCTGGCGCGGGATCTGAAGGCTGTCAAGTATGTGGAGTGCTCTGCCCTCACACAG
AAAGGCCTAAAGAATGTGTTTGATGAAGCAATATTGGCTGCCCTGGAGCCTCCAGAACCGAAGAAGAGCC
GCAGGTGTGTGCTGCTATGACTCGAGCACCACCATCACCATCACCAGGATCCTGCAGTCTAGAGCTAGCA
TATGAATTCGTCGACAATCAACCTCTGGATTACAAAATTTGTGAAAGATTGACTGGTATTCTTAACTATG
TTGCTCCTTTTACGCTATGTGGATACGCTGCTTTAATGCCTTTGTATCATGCTATTGCTTCCCGTATGGC
TTTCATTTTCTCCTCCTTGTATAAATCCTGGTTGCTGTCTCTTTATGAGGAGTTGTGGCCCGTTGTCAGG
CAACGTGGCGTGGTGTGCACTGTGTTTGCTGACGCAACCCCCACTGGTTGGGGCATTGCCACCACCTGTC
AGCTCCTTTCCGGGACTTTCGCTTTCCCCCTCCCTATTGCCACGGCGGAACTCATCGCCGCCTGCCTTGC
CCGCTGCTGGACAGGGGCTCGGCTGTTGGGCACTGACAATTCCGTGGTGTTGTCGGGGAAGCTGACGTCC
TTTCCATGGCTGCTCGCCTGTGTTGCCACCTGGATTCTGCGCGGGACGTCCTTCTGCTACGTCCCTTCGG
CCCTCAATCCAGCGGACCTTCCTTCCCGCGGCCTGCTGCCGGCTCTGCGGCCTCTTCCGCGTCTTCGCCT
TCGCCCTCAGACGAGTCGGATCTCCCTTTGGGCCGCCTCCCCGCCTGGAATTAATTCGAGCTCGGTACCT
TTAAGACCAATGACTTACAAGGCAGCTGTAGATCTTAGCCACTTTTTAAAAGAAAAGGGGGGACTGGAAG
GGCTAATTCACTCCCAACGAAGACAAGATCTGCTTTTTGCTTGTACTGGGTCTCTCTGGTTAGACCAGAT
CTGAGCCTGGGAGCTCTCTGGCTAACTAGGGAACCCACTGCTTAAGCCTCAATAAAGCTTGCCTTGAGTG
CTTCAAGTAGTGTGTGCCCGTCTGTTGTGTGACTCTGGTAACTAGAGATCCCTCAGACCCTTTTAGTCAG
TGTGGAAAATCTCTAGCAGTAGTAGTTCATGTCATCTTATTATTCAGTATTTATAACTTGCAAAGAAATG
AATATCAGAGAGTGAGAGGAACTTGTTTATTGCAGCTTATAATGGTTACAAATAAAGCAATAGCATCACA
AATTTCACAAATAAAGCATTTTTTTCACTGCATTCTAGTTGTGGTTTGTCCAAACTCATCAATGTATCTT
ATCATGTCTGGCTCTAGCTATCCCGCCCCTAACTCCGCCCAGTTCCGCCCATTCTCCGCCCCATGGCTGA
CTAATTTTTTTTATTTATGCAGAGGCCGAGGCCGCCTCGGCCTCTGAGCTATTCCAGAAGTAGTGAGGAG
GCTTTTTTGGAGGCCTAGGCTTTTGCGTCGAGACGTACCCAATTCGCCCTATAGTGAGTCGTATTACGCG
CGCTCACTGGCCGTCGTTTTACAACGTCGTGACTGGGAAAACCCTGGCGTTACCCAACTTAATCGCCTTG
CAGCACATCCCCCTTTCGCCAGCTGGCGTAATAGCGAAGAGGCCCGCACCGATCGCCCTTCCCAACAGTT
GCGCAGCCTGAATGGCGAATGGCGCG
[124 nt withheld, positions 9967-10090]
C
[91 nt withheld, positions 10092-10182]
A
[49 nt withheld, positions 10184-10232]
CCTTTGACGTTGGAGTCCACGTTCTTT
[37 nt withheld, positions 10260-10296]
ACCCTATCTCGGTCTATTCTTTTGATTTATAAGGGATTTTGCCGATTTCGGCCTATTGGTTAAAAAATGA
GCTGATTTAACAAAAATTTAACGCGAATTTTAACAAAATATTAACGTTTACAATTTCC
Features (pLannotate 1.2.2; 33 found; start..end, strand, type, name):
     26..130     +  promoter       AmpR promoter: bla
    131..991     +  CDS            AmpR: β-lactamase; bla; confers resistance to ampicillin, carbenicillin, and related antibiotics
   1162..1750    +  rep_origin     ori: high-copy-number ColE1/pMB1/pBR322/pUC origin of replication
   1933..2025    +  CDS            lacI (fragment): lac repressor; lacI; The lac repressor binds to the lac operator to inhibit transcription in E. coli. This inhibition can be relieved by adding lactose or isopropyl-β-D-thiogalactopyranoside (IPTG).
   2038..2059    +  protein_bind   CAP binding site: CAP binding activates transcription in the presence of cAMP. E. coli catabolite activator protein
   2074..2104    +  promoter       lac promoter: promoter for the E. coli lac operon
   2112..2128    +  protein_bind   lac operator: The lac repressor binds to the lac operator to inhibit transcription in E. coli. This inhibition can be relieved by adding lactose or isopropyl-β-D-thiogalactopyranoside (IPTG). lac repressor encoded by lacI
   2173..2191    +  promoter       T3 promoter: promoter for bacteriophage T3 RNA polymerase
   2219..2440    +  promoter       RSV promoter: Rous sarcoma virus enhancer/promoter
   2447..2627    +  LTR            5' LTR (truncated): truncated 5' long terminal repeat (LTR) from HIV-1
   2671..2796    +  misc_feature   HIV-1 Ψ: packaging signal of human immunodeficiency virus type 1
   2780..3143    +  CDS            HIV-1 gag (fragment): gag protein from human immunodeficiency virus 1; gag
   3238..3574    +  ncRNA          RRE: Accession: RF00036 - HIV Rev response element
   3899..3999    +  CDS            Rev (fragment): human immunodeficiency virus 1 (HIV-1) Rev protein; rev; enhances nuclear export of unspliced and incompletely spliced viral mRNAs
   4012..4129    +  misc_feature   cPPT/CTS: central polypurine tract and central termination sequence of HIV-1
   4140..4469    +  promoter       SV40 promoter: SV40 enhancer and early promoter
   4479..5078    +  CDS            PuroR: puromycin N-acetyltransferase; pac from Streptomyces; confers resistance to puromycin
   5150..5453    +  enhancer       CMV enhancer: human cytomegalovirus immediate early enhancer
   5454..5657    +  promoter       CMV promoter: human cytomegalovirus (CMV) immediate early promoter
   5825..5855    +  CDS            mTFP1 (fragment): monomeric teal (cyan) fluorescent protein (Ai et al., 2006) mammalian codon-optimized
   5871..6557    +  CDS            mTFP1: mTFP1 is a basic (constitutively fluorescent) cyan fluorescent protein published in 2006, derived from Clavularia sp.. It has low acid sensitivity.
   6555..6896    +  CDS            WAS (fragment): WASP_HUMAN - Also known as IMD2. Experimental evidence at protein level: Swiss-Prot protein existence level 1. Effector protein for Rho-type GTPases that regulates actin filament reorganization via its interaction with the Arp2/3 complex (PubMed:12235133, PubMed:12769847, PubMed:16275905). Important for efficient actin polymerization (PubMed:8625410, PubMed:12235133, PubMed:16275905). Possible regulator of lymphocyte and platelet function (PubMed:9405671). Mediates actin filament reorganization and the formation of actin pedestals upon infection by pathogenic bacteria (PubMed:18650809). In add
   7105..7775    +  CDS            cp173Venus (fragment): circularly permuted form of the Venus yellow fluorescent protein (Nagai et al., 2004) efficient FRET acceptor for CFP
   7845..8417    +  CDS            CDC42: CDC42_BOVIN - Experimental evidence at protein level: Swiss-Prot protein existence level 1. Plasma membrane-associated small GTPase which cycles between an active GTP-bound and an inactive GDP-bound state. In active state binds to a variety of effector proteins to regulate cellular responses. Involved in epithelial cell polarization processes. Regulates the bipolar attachment of spindle microtubules to kinetochores before chromosome congression in metaphase. Regulates cell migration. In neurons, plays a role in the extension and maintenance of the formation of filopodia, thin and actin-rich su
   8430..8446    +  CDS            6xHis (fragment): 6xHis affinity tag
   8486..9074    +  misc_feature   WPRE: woodchuck hepatitis virus posttranscriptional regulatory element
   9095..9163    +  CDS            nef (fragment): NEF_HV1Z2 - Experimental evidence at protein level: Swiss-Prot protein existence level 1. Extracellular Nef protein targets CD4(+) T-lymphocytes for apoptosis by interacting with CXCR4 surface receptors. From Human immunodeficiency virus type 1 group M subtype D (isolate Z2/CDC-Z34) (HIV-1).
   9165..9398    +  LTR            3' LTR (ΔU3): self-inactivating 3' long terminal repeat (LTR) from HIV-1
   9470..9591    +  polyA_signal   SV40 poly(A) signal: SV40 polyadenylation signal
   9610..9745    +  rep_origin     SV40 ori: SV40 origin of replication
   9778..9796    -  promoter       T7 promoter: promoter for bacteriophage T7 RNA polymerase
   9804..9959    +  CDS            lacZα (fragment): LacZα fragment of β-galactosidase; lacZ fragment
   9967..10422   +  rep_origin     f1 ori (sequence partly withheld): f1 bacteriophage origin of replication; arrow indicates direction of (+) strand synthesis
