[The description below was written by a language model from this plasmid's Addgene catalogue record and pLannotate feature annotations shown in this document.]
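Description:
pLenti-Cdc42-2G is a third-generation-style, self-inactivating HIV-1 lentiviral transfer plasmid built on the pRRL-SV40(puro)_CMV(mcs) backbone, about 10.4 kb in total, for delivering a FRET biosensor of Cdc42 activation into mammalian cells. In bacteria it is maintained through a ColE1/pUC-type origin and ampicillin resistance. The catalogue lists it as low copy and propagated in a recombination-limiting strain, as is common for LTR-containing plasmids. An f1 origin and remnants of a lac/lacZα cloning region are also annotated. The viral genome is transcribed from an RSV promoter fused to a truncated 5' LTR. It carries the Ψ packaging signal with a gag fragment, the RRE for Rev-dependent nuclear export, and the cPPT/CTS. It ends in a WPRE, which boosts transcript expression, and a ΔU3 3' LTR that inactivates LTR promoter activity after integration. An SV40 poly(A) signal and SV40 origin lie downstream.

Two internal expression units sit between the LTRs. An SV40 early promoter drives puromycin N-acetyltransferase for selecting transduced cells, and a CMV enhancer/promoter drives the roughly 2.7 kb synthetic biosensor. The annotated reading frame is a single chain: the donor mTFP1, a fragment of the Cdc42 effector WASP, a circularly permuted Venus (cp173Venus) acceptor, and Cdc42 itself. The usual principle of such unimolecular sensors is that GTP loading of the Cdc42 moiety promotes binding to the effector fragment, altering donor–acceptor geometry and FRET efficiency. The catalogue lists His and Myc tags as N-terminal. The feature table instead detects only a partial 6xHis just after Cdc42 and no Myc tag, so tag placement should be checked against the sequence. The construct is used to produce lentivirus for stable biosensor expression and live imaging of Cdc42 activity dynamics.
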