Addgene plasmid #68813: pLenti-Cdc42-2G
Purpose: FRET-based biosensor reporting on endogenous Cdc42 activation (for Lentivirus production)
Depositing lab: Olivier Pertz. Depositing organization: University of Basel. Publication: Spatio-temporal co-ordination of RhoA, Rac1 and Cdc42 activation during prototypical edge protrusion and retraction dynamics. Martin K, Reimann A, Fritz RD, Ryu H, Jeon NL, Pertz O. Sci Rep. 2016 Feb 25;6:21901. doi: 10.1038/srep21901. PubMed 26912264.
Backbone
  Vector backbone: pRRL- SV40(puro)_CMV(mcs)
  Backbone size w/o insert (bp): 7714
  Total vector size (bp): 10424
  Vector type: Mammalian Expression, Lentiviral
  Selectable markers: Puromycin
Growth in bacteria
  Bacterial resistance: Ampicillin, 100 μg/mL
  Growth temperature: 37°C
  Growth strain: NEB Stable
  Copy number: Low Copy
Gene/Insert
  Gene/Insert name: Cdc42 activation reporter
  Species: Synthetic
  Insert size (bp): 2669
  Promoter: CMV
  Tag / fusion protein: His (N terminal on insert); Myc (N terminal on insert)
  Cloning method: Ligation Independent Cloning
  Sequencing primers: 5′ CGACTCTAGAGGATCCggagatatA; 3′ CTAGACTGCAGGATCCTGGTGATGGTGATGG
Terms and licenses: Academic/Nonprofit Terms; Industry Terms: Not Available to Industry
How to cite: pLenti-Cdc42-2G was a gift from Olivier Pertz (Addgene plasmid # 68813 ; http://n2t.net/addgene:68813 ; RRID:Addgene_68813)
