>Addgene plasmid #68813 | pLenti-Cdc42-2G | addgene partial sequence | sequence record 128015 | CMV-F 5'-CGCAAATGGGCGGTAGGCGTG-3'
AGCAGAGCTCGTTTAGTGAACCGTCAGATCGCCTGGAGACGCCATCCACGCTGTTTTGACCTCCATAGAA
GACACCGACTCTAGAGGATCCGGAGATATACCATGGCACACCATCACCACCATCACGGGAGCGGGGAGCA
GAAACTAATATCAGAGGAGGATCTTGGCTCAGGATCCTCCACCGACGGCATGGACGAGCTGTACAAGGGT
GCTAGCGGAGGAATGGTGAGCAAGGGCGAGGAGACCACAATGGGCGTAATCAAGCCCGACATGAAGATCA
AGCTGAAGATGGAGGGCAACGTGAATGGCCACGCCTTCGTGATCGAGGGCGAGGGCGAGGGCAAGCCCTA
CGACGGCACCAACACCATCAACCTGGAGGTGAAGGAGGGAGCCCCCCTGCCCTTCTCCTACGACATTCTG
ACCACCGCGTTCGCCTACGGCAACAGGGCCTTCACCAAGTACCCCGACGACATCCCCAACTACTTCAAGC
AGTCCTTCCCCGAGGGCTACTCTTGGGAGCGCACCATGACCTTCGAGGACAAGGGCATCGTGAAGGTGAA
GTCCGACATCTCCATGGAGGAGGACTCCTTCATCTACGAGATACACCTCAAGGGCGAGAACTTCCCCCCC
AACGGCCCCGTGATGCAGAAGAAGACCACCGGCTGGGACGCCTCCACCGAGAGGATGTACGTGCGCGACG
GCGTGCTGAAGGGCGACGTCAAGCACAAGCTGCTGCTGGAGGGCGGCGGCCACCACCGCGTTGACTTCAA
GACCATCTACAGGGCCAAGAAGGCGGTGAAGCTGCCCGACTATCACTTTGTGGACCACCGCATCGAGATC
CTGAACCACGACAAGGACTACAACAAGGTGACCGTTTACGAGAGCGCCGTGGCCCGCAACTCCGGAGACA
TCCAGAACCCTGACATCACGAGTTCACGATACCGTGGGCTCCCAGCACCTGGACCTAGCCCAGCTGATAA
GAAACGCTCAGGGAAGAA
