>Addgene plasmid #68813 | pLenti-Cdc42-2G | addgene partial sequence | sequence record 128016 | WPRE-R 5'-CATAGCGTAAAAGGAGCAACA-3'
AATTTTGTAATCCAGAGGTTGATTGTCGACGAATTCATATGCTAGCTCTAGACTGCAGGATCCTGGTGAT
GGTGATGGTGGTGCTCGAGTCATAGCAGCACACACCTGCGGCTCTTCTTCGGTTCTGGAGGCTCCAGGGC
AGCCAATATTGCTTCATCAAACACATTCTTTAGGCCTTTCTGTGTGAGGGCAGAGCACTCCACATACTTG
ACAGCCTTCAGATCCCGCGCCAGCTTTTCAGCAGTCTCTGGAGTAATAGGCTTCTGTTTGTTCTTGGCAA
GTTTCTCAATAGTAGAGGGGTCATCTCTGAGATCAATTTGGGTCCCAACAAGCAAGAAAGGAGTCTTTGG
ACAGTGGTGAGTTATCTCAGGCACCCACTTTTCTTTCACATTTTCAAATGAGGATGGAGAGACCACTGAG
AAACATACTAGAAAAACATCTGTCTGTGGATAACTTAGCGGTCGTAGTCTGTCATAATCCTCTTGCCCTG
CAGTATCAAAAAGTCCAAGAGTGTATGGCTCTCCACCAATCATAACTGTGACTGCATANTTGTCAAAAAC
AGTTGGTACATATTCCGATGGGAATTTGTTTGTTGTGTANGATATCANGAGACATGTTTTACCAACAGCA
CCATCACCAACAACAACACACTTAATTGTCTGCATGGTACCCACGGGGCCGTCGCCGATGGGGGTGTTCT
GCTGGTAGTGGTCGGCGAGCTGCACGCCGCCGTCCTCGATGTTGTGGCGG
